>Addgene plasmid #158272 | pLKO_HSV.Ollas.HA_NGFR | depositor full sequence | sequence record 305412 | Full Sequence
TCGACGGTATCGATCACGAGACTAGTATCGAGCGGCCGCCCCCTTCACCGAGGGCCTATTTCCCATGATT
CCTTCATATTTGCATATACGATACAAGGCTGTTAGAGAGATAATTGGAATTAATTTGACTGTAAACACAA
AGATATTAGTACAAAATACGTGACGTAGAAAGTAATAATTTCTTGGGTAGTTTGCAGTTTTAAAATTATG
TTTTAAAATGGACTATCATATGCTTACCGTAACTTGAAAGTATTTCGATTTCTTGGCTTTATATATCTTG
TGGAAAGGACGAAACACCGGGTCTTCGAGAAGACCTGTTTTAGAGCTAGAAATAGCAAGTTAAAATAAGG
CTAGTCCGTTATCAACTTGAAAAAGTGGCACCGAGTCGGTGCTTTTTTTAATTCTCGACCTCGAGACAAA
TGGCAGTATTCATCCACAATTTTAAAAGAAAAGGGGGGATTGGGGGGTACAGTGCAGGGGAAAGAATAGT
AGACATAATAGCAACAGACATACAAACTAAAGAATTACAAAAACAAATTACAAAAATTCAAAATTTTCGG
GTTTATTACAGGGACAGCAGAGATCCACTTTGGCCGCGGCTCGAGGCGATAAGCTTTGCAAAGATGGATA
AAGTTTTAAACAGAGAGGAATCTTTGCAGCTAATGGACCTTCTAGGTCTTGAAAGGAGTGGGAATTGGCT
CCGGTGCCCGTCAGTGGGCAGAGCGCACATCGCCCACAGTCCCCGAGAAGTTGGGGGGAGGGGTCGGCAA
TTGAACCGGTGCCTAGAGAAGGTGGCGCGGGGTAAACTGGGAAAGTGATGTCGTGTACTGGCTCCGCCTT
TTTCCCGAGGGTGGGGGAGAACCGTATATAAGTGCAGTAGTCGCCGTGAACGTTCTTTTTCGCAACGGGT
TTGCCGCCAGAACACAGGTAAGTGCCGTGTGTGGTTCCCGCGGGCCTGGCCTCTTTACGGGTTATGGCCC
TTGCGTGCCTTGAATTACTTCCACTGGCTGCAGTACGTGATTCTTGATCCCGAGCTTCGGGTTGGAAGTG
GGTGGGAGAGTTCGAGGCCTTGCGCTTAAGGAGCCCCTTCGCCTCGTGCTTGAGTTGAGGCCTGGCCTGG
GCGCTGGGGCCGCCGCGTGCGAATCTGGTGGCACCTTCGCGCCTGTCTCGCTGCTTTCGATAAGTCTCTA
GCCATTTAAAATTTTTGATGACCTGCTGCGACGCTTTTTTTCTGGCAAGATAGTCTTGTAAATGCGGGCC
AAGATCTGCACACTGGTATTTCGGTTTTTGGGGCCGCGGGCGGCGACGGGGCCCGTGCGTCCCAGCGCAC
ATGTTCGGCGAGGCGGGGCCTGCGAGCGCGGCCACCGAGAATCGGACGGGGGTAGTCTCAAGCTGGCCGG
CCTGCTCTGGTGCCTGGCCTCGCGCCGCCGTGTATCGCCCCGCCCTGGGCGGCAAGGCTGGCCCGGTCGG
CACCAGTTGCGTGAGCGGAAAGATGGCCGCTTCCCGGCCCTGCTGCAGGGAGCTCAAAATGGAGGACGCG
GCGCTCGGGAGAGCGGGCGGGTGAGTCACCCACACAAAGGAAAAGGGCCTTTCCGTCCTCAGCCGTCGCT
TCATGTGACTCCACGGAGTACCGGGCGCCGTCCAGGCACCTCGATTAGTTCTCGAGCTTTTGGAGTACGT
CGTCTTTAGGTTGGGGGGAGGGGTTTTATGCGATGGAGTTTCCCCACACTGAGTGGGTGGAGACTGAAGT
TAGGCCAGCTTGGCACTTGATGTAATTCTCCTTGGAATTTGCCCTTTTTGAGTTTGGATCTTGGTTCATT
CTCAAGCCTCAGACAGTGGTTCAAAGTTTTTTTCTTCCATTTCAGGTGTCGTGAGGAATTCTGCAGTCGA
TCGACGGTACCGCGGGCCCGGGATCCACGGTCGCCACCATGGGGGCAGGTGCCACCGGCCGCGCCATGGA
CGGGCCGCGCCTGCTGCTGTTGCTGCTTCTGGGGGTGTCCCTTGGAGGTGCCAAGGAGGCATGCCAGCCC
GAGCTGGCCCCCGAGGACCCCGAGGACGGAGGAGGCGGGGGAGGGAGCGGCTTCGCCAACGAGCTGGGCC
CCAGGCTGATGGGCAAGTGCGGAGGAGGCGGGGGAGGGTACCCATACGATGTGCCAGATTACGCTCCCAC
AGGCCTGTACACACACAGCGGTGAGTGCTGCAAAGCCTGCAACCTGGGCGAGGGTGTGGCCCAGCCTTGT
GGAGCCAACCAGACCGTGTGTGAGCCCTGCCTGGACAGCGTGACGTTCTCCGACGTGGTGAGCGCGACCG
AGCCGTGCAAGCCGTGCACCGAGTGCGTGGGGCTCCAGAGCATGTCGGCGCCGTGCGTGGAGGCCGACGA
CGCCGTGTGCCGCTGCGCCTACGGCTACTACCAGGATGAGACGACTGGGCGCTGCGAGGCGTGCCGCGTG
TGCGAGGCGGGCTCGGGCCTCGTGTTCTCCTGCCAGGACAAGCAGAACACCGTGTGCGAGGAGTGCCCCG
ACGGCACGTATTCCGACGAGGCCAACCACGTGGACCCGTGCCTGCCCTGCACCGTGTGCGAGGACACCGA
GCGCCAGCTCCGCGAGTGCACACGCTGGGCCGACGCCGAGTGCGAGGAGATCCCTGGCCGTTGGATTACA
CGGTCCACACCCCCAGAGGGCTCGGACAGCACAGCCCCCAGCACCCAGGAGCCTGAGGCACCTCCAGAAC
AAGACCTCATAGCCAGCACGGTGGCAGGTGTGGTGACCACAGTGATGGGCAGCTCCCAGCCCGTGGTGAC
CCGAGGCACCACCGACAACCTCATCCCTGTCTATTGCTCCATCCTGGCTGCTGTGGTTGTGGGCCTTGTG
GCCTACATAGCCTTCAAGAGGTGGAACAGGGGTATCCTCTAGAGCGGCCGCGTCGACAATCAACCTCTGG
ATTACAAAATTTGTGAAAGATTGACTGGTATTCTTAACTATGTTGCTCCTTTTACGCTATGTGGATACGC
TGCTTTAATGCCTTTGTATCATGCTATTGCTTCCCGTATGGCTTTCATTTTCTCCTCCTTGTATAAATCC
TGGTTGCTGTCTCTTTATGAGGAGTTGTGGCCCGTTGTCAGGCAACGTGGCGTGGTGTGCACTGTGTTTG
CTGACGCAACCCCCACTGGTTGGGGCATTGCCACCACCTGTCAGCTCCTTTCCGGGACTTTCGCTTTCCC
CCTCCCTATTGCCACGGCGGAACTCATCGCCGCCTGCCTTGCCCGCTGCTGGACAGGGGCTCGGCTGTTG
GGCACTGACAATTCCGTGGTGTTGTCGGGGAAGCTGACGTCCTTTCCATGGCTGCTCGCCTGTGTTGCCA
CCTGGATTCTGCGCGGGACGTCCTTCTGCTACGTCCCTTCGGCCCTCAATCCAGCGGACCTTCCTTCCCG
CGGCCTGCTGCCGGCTCTGCGGCCTCTTCCGCATCTTCGCCTTCGCCCTCAGACGAGTCGGATCTCCCTT
TGGGCCGCCTCCCCGCCTGGGTACCTTTAAGACCAATGACTTACAAGGCAGCTGTAGATCTTAGCCACTT
TTTAAAAGAAAAGGGGGGACTGGAAGGGCTAATTCACTCCCAACGAAGATAAGATCTGCTTTTTGCTTGT
ACTGGGTCTCTCTGGTTAGACCAGATCTGAGCCTGGGAGCTCTCTGGCTAACTAGGGAACCCACTGCTTA
AGCCTCAATAAAGCTTGCCTTGAGTGCTTCAAGTAGTGTGTGCCCGTCTGTTGTGTGACTCTGGTAACTA
GAGATCCCTCAGACCCTTTTAGTCAGTGTGGAAAATCTCTAGCAGTAGTAGTTCATGTCATCTTATTATT
CAGTATTTATAACTTGCAAAGAAATGAATATCAGAGAGTGAGAGGAACTTGTTTATTGCAGCTTATAATG
GTTACAAATAAAGCAATAGCATCACAAATTTCACAAATAAAGCATTTTTTTCACTGCATTCTAGTTGTGG
TTTGTCCAAACTCATCAATGTATCTTATCATGTCTGGCTCTAGCTATCCCGCCCCTAACTCCGCCCATCC
CGCCCCTAACTCCGCCCAGTTCCGCCCATTCTCCGCCCCATGGCTGACTAATTTTTTTTATTTATGCAGA
GGCCGAGGCCGCCTCGGCCTCTGAGCTATTCCAGAAGTAGTGAGGAGGCTTTTTTGGAGGCCTAGGGACG
TACCCAATTCGCCCTATAGTGAGTCGTATTACGCGCGCTCACTGGCCGTCGTTTTACAACGTCGTGACTG
GGAAAACCCTGGCGTTACCCAACTTAATCGCCTTGCAGCACATCCCCCTTTCGCCAGCTGGCGTAATAGC
GAAGAGGCCCGCACCGATCGCCCTTCCCAACAGTTGCGCAGCCTGAATGGCGAATGGG
[124 nt withheld, positions 4399-4522]
C
[91 nt withheld, positions 4524-4614]
A
[49 nt withheld, positions 4616-4664]
CCTTTGACGTTGGAGTCCACGTTCTTT
[37 nt withheld, positions 4692-4728]
ACCCTATCTCGGTCTATTCTTTTGATTTATAAGGGATTTTGCCGATTTCGGCCTATTGGTTAAAAAATGA
GCTGATTTAACAAAAATTTAACGCGAATTTTAACAAAATATTAACGCTTACAATTTAGGTGGCACTTTTC
GGGGAAATGTGCGCGGAACCCCTATTTGTTTATTTTTCTAAATACATTCAAATATGTATCCGCTCATGAG
ACAATAACCCTGATAAATGCTTCAATAATATTGAAAAAGGAAGAGTATGAGTATTCAACATTTCCGTGTC
GCCCTTATTCCCTTTTTTGCGGCATTTTGCCTTCCTGTTTTTGCTCACCCAGAAACGCTGGTGAAAGTAA
AAGATGCTGAAGATCAGTTGGGTGCACGAGTGGGTTACATCGAACTGGATCTCAACAGCGGTAAGATCCT
TGAGAGTTTTCGCCCCGAAGAACGTTTTCCAATGATGAGCACTTTTAAAGTTCTGCTATGTGGCGCGGTA
TTATCCCGTATTGACGCCGGGCAAGAGCAACTCGGTCGCCGCATACACTATTCTCAGAATGACTTGGTTG
AGTACTCACCAGTCACAGAAAAGCATCTTACGGATGGCATGACAGTAAGAGAATTATGCAGTGCTGCCAT
AACCATGAGTGATAACACTGCGGCCAACTTACTTCTGACAACGATCGGAGGACCGAAGGAGCTAACCGCT
TTTTTGCACAACATGGGGGATCATGTAACTCGCCTTGATCGTTGGGAACCGGAGCTGAATGAAGCCATAC
CAAACGACGAGCGTGACACCACGATGCCTGTAGCAATGGCAACAACGTTGCGCAAACTATTAACTGGCGA
ACTACTTACTCTAGCTTCCCGGCAACAATTAATAGACTGGATGGAGGCGGATAAAGTTGCAGGACCACTT
CTGCGCTCGGCCCTTCCGGCTGGCTGGTTTATTGCTGATAAATCTGGAGCCGGTGAGCGTGGGTCTCGCG
GTATCATTGCAGCACTGGGGCCAGATGGTAAGCCCTCCCGTATCGTAGTTATCTACACGACGGGGAGTCA
GGCAACTATGGATGAACGAAATAGACAGATCGCTGAGATAGGTGCCTCACTGATTAAGCATTGGTAACTG
TCAGACCAAGTTTACTCATATATACTTTAGATTGATTTAAAACTTCATTTTTAATTTAAAAGGATCTAGG
TGAAGATCCTTTTTGATAATCTCATGACCAAAATCCCTTAACGTGAGTTTTCGTTCCACTGAGCGTCAGA
CCCCGTAGAAAAGATCAAAGGATCTTCTTGAGATCCTTTTTTTCTGCGCGTAATCTGCTGCTTGCAAACA
AAAAAACCACCGCTACCAGCGGTGGTTTGTTTGCCGGATCAAGAGCTACCAACTCTTTTTCCGAAGGTAA
CTGGCTTCAGCAGAGCGCAGATACCAAATACTGTTCTTCTAGTGTAGCCGTAGTTAGGCCACCACTTCAA
GAACTCTGTAGCACCGCCTACATACCTCGCTCTGCTAATCCTGTTACCAGTGGCTGCTGCCAGTGGCGAT
AAGTCGTGTCTTACCGGGTTGGACTCAAGACGATAGTTACCGGATAAGGCGCAGCGGTCGGGCTGAACGG
GGGGTTCGTGCACACAGCCCAGCTTGGAGCGAACGACCTACACCGAACTGAGATACCTACAGCGTGAGCT
ATGAGAAAGCGCCACGCTTCCCGAAGGGAGAAAGGCGGACAGGTATCCGGTAAGCGGCAGGGTCGGAACA
GGAGAGCGCACGAGGGAGCTTCCAGGGGGAAACGCCTGGTATCTTTATAGTCCTGTCGGGTTTCGCCACC
TCTGACTTGAGCGTCGATTTTTGTGATGCTCGTCAGGGGGGCGGAGCCTATGGAAAAACGCCAGCAACGC
GGCCTTTTTACGGTTCCTGGCCTTTTGCTGGCCTTTTGCTCACATGTTCTTTCCTGCGTTATCCCCTGAT
TCTGTGGATAACCGTATTACCGCCTTTGAGTGAGCTGATACCGCTCGCCGCAGCCGAACGACCGAGCGCA
GCGAGTCAGTGAGCGAGGAAGCGGAAGAGCGCCCAATACGCAAACCGCCTCTCCCCGCGCGTTGGCCGAT
TCATTAATGCAGCTGGCACGACAGGTTTCCCGACTGGAAAGCGGGCAGTGAGCGCAACGCAATTAATGTG
AGTTAGCTCACTCATTAGGCACCCCAGGCTTTACACTTTATGCTTCCGGCTCGTATGTTGTGTGGAATTG
TGAGCGGATAACAATTTCACACAGGAAACAGCTATGACCATGATTACGCCAAGCGCGCAATTAACCCTCA
CTAAAGGGAACAAAAGCTGGAGCTGCAAGCTTAATGTAGTCTTATGCAATACTCTTGTAGTCTTGCAACA
TGGTAACGATGAGTTAGCAACATGCCTTACAAGGAGAGAAAAAGCACCGTGCATGGCGATTGGTGGAAGT
AAGGTGGTACGATCGTGCCTTATTAGGAAGGCAACAGACGGGTCTGACATGGATTGGACGAACCACTGAA
TTGCCGCATTGCAGAGATATTGTATTTAAGTGCCTAGCTCGATACATAAACGGGTCTCTCTGGTTAGACC
AGATCTGAGCCTGGGAGCTCTCTGGCTAACTAGGGAACCCACTGCTTAAGCCTCAATAAAGCTTGCCTTG
AGTGCTTCAAGTAGTGTGTGCCCGTCTGTTGTGTGACTCTGGTAACTAGAGATCCCTCAGACCCTTTTAG
TCAGTGTGGAAAATCTCTAGCAGTGGCGCCCGAACAGGGACTTGAAAGCGAAAGGGAAACCAGAGGAGCT
CTCTCGACGCAGGACTCGGCTTGCTGAAGCGCGCACGGCAAGAGGCGAGGGGCGGCGACTGGTGAGTACG
CCAAAAATTTTGACTAGCGGAGGCTAGAAGGAGAGAGATGGGTGCGAGAGCGTCAGTATTAAGCGGGGGA
GAATTAGATCGCGATGGGAAAAAATTCGGTTAAGGCCAGGGGGAAAGAAAAAATATAAATTAAAACATAT
AGTATGGGCAAGCAGGGAGCTAGAACGATTCGCAGTTAATCCTGGCCTGTTAGAAACATCAGAAGGCTGT
AGACAAATACTGGGACAGCTACAACCATCCCTTCAGACAGGATCAGAAGAACTTAGATCATTATATAATA
CAGTAGCAACCCTCTATTGTGTGCATCAAAGGATAGAGATAAAAGACACCAAGGAAGCTTTAGACAAGAT
AGAGGAAGAGCAAAACAAAAGTAAGACCACCGCACAGCAAGCGGCCGCTGATCTTCAGACCTGGAGGAGG
AGATATGAGGGACAATTGGAGAAGTGAATTATATAAATATAAAGTAGTAAAAATTGAACCATTAGGAGTA
GCACCCACCAAGGCAAAGAGAAGAGTGGTGCAGAGAGAAAAAAGAGCAGTGGGAATAGGAGCTTTGTTCC
TTGGGTTCTTGGGAGCAGCAGGAAGCACTATGGGCGCAGCGTCAATGACGCTGACGGTACAGGCCAGACA
ATTATTGTCTGGTATAGTGCAGCAGCAGAACAATTTGCTGAGGGCTATTGAGGCGCAACAGCATCTGTTG
CAACTCACAGTCTGGGGCATCAAGCAGCTCCAGGCAAGAATCCTGGCTGTGGAAAGATACCTAAAGGATC
AACAGCTCCTGGGGATTTGGGGTTGCTCTGGAAAACTCATTTGCACCACTGCTGTGCCTTGGAATGCTAG
TTGGAGTAATAAATCTCTGGAACAGATTTGGAATCACACGACCTGGATGGAGTGGGACAGAGAAATTAAC
AATTACACAAGCTTAATACACTCCTTAATTGAAGAATCGCAAAACCAGCAAGAAAAGAATGAACAAGAAT
TATTGGAATTAGATAAATGGGCAAGTTTGTGGAATTGGTTTAACATAACAAATTGGCTGTGGTATATAAA
ATTATTCATAATGATAGTAGGAGGCTTGGTAGGTTTAAGAATAGTTTTTGCTGTACTTTCTATAGTGAAT
AGAGTTAGGCAGGGATATTCACCATTATCGTTTCAGACCCACCTCCCAACCCCGAGGGGACCCGACAGGC
CCGAAGGAATAGAAGAAGAAGGTGGAGAGAGAGACAGAGACAGATCCATTCGATTAGTGAACGGATC
Features (pLannotate 1.2.2; 31 found; start..end, strand, type, name):
     50..290     +  promoter       U6 promoter: RNA polymerase III promoter for human U6 snRNA
    317..392     +  misc_RNA       gRNA scaffold: guide RNA scaffold for the Streptococcus pyogenes CRISPR/Cas9 system
    440..557     +  misc_feature   cPPT/CTS: central polypurine tract and central termination sequence of HIV-1
    624..690     +  CDS            small t antigen (fragment): SV40 (simian virus 40) small t antigen
    716..927     +  promoter       EF-1α core promoter: core promoter for human elongation factor EF-1α
    928..1036    +  intron         EF-1α intron A (fragment): intron upstream of the start codon of human EF-1α
   1662..1865    +  intron         EF-1α intron A: truncated intron upstream of the start codon of human EF-1α
   1891..1916    +  misc_feature   MCS (fragment): multiple cloning site
   1929..2897    +  CDS            NGFR (fragment): TNR16_HUMAN - Also known as TNFRSF16. Experimental evidence at protein level: Swiss-Prot protein existence level 1. Low affinity receptor which can bind to NGF, BDNF, NTF3, and NTF4. Forms a heterodimeric receptor with SORCS2 that binds the precursor forms of NGF, BDNF and NTF3 with high affinity, and has much lower affinity for mature NGF and BDNF (PubMed:24908487). Plays an important role in differentiation and survival of specific neuronal populations during development (By similarity). Can mediate cell survival as well as cell death of neural cells. Plays a role in the inactivation of RHOA
   2928..3516    +  misc_feature   WPRE: woodchuck hepatitis virus posttranscriptional regulatory element
   3521..3658    +  CDS            nef (fragment): NEF_HV1LA - Experimental evidence at protein level: Swiss-Prot protein existence level 1. Extracellular Nef protein targets CD4(+) T-lymphocytes for apoptosis by interacting with CXCR4 surface receptors. From Human immunodeficiency virus type 1 group M subtype B (isolate Lai) (HIV-1).
   3644..3824    +  LTR            5' LTR (truncated): truncated 5' long terminal repeat (LTR) from HIV-1
   3896..4017    +  polyA_signal   SV40 poly(A) signal: SV40 polyadenylation signal
   4057..4192    +  rep_origin     SV40 ori: SV40 origin of replication
   4213..4231    -  promoter       T7 promoter: promoter for bacteriophage T7 RNA polymerase
   4239..4394    +  CDS            lacZα (fragment): LacZα fragment of β-galactosidase; lacZ fragment
   4399..4827    +  rep_origin     f1 ori (sequence partly withheld): f1 bacteriophage origin of replication; arrow indicates direction of (+) strand synthesis
   4880..4984    +  promoter       AmpR promoter: bla
   4985..5845    +  CDS            AmpR: β-lactamase; bla; confers resistance to ampicillin, carbenicillin, and related antibiotics
   6016..6604    +  rep_origin     ori: high-copy-number ColE1/pMB1/pBR322/pUC origin of replication
   6787..6879    +  CDS            lacI (fragment): lac repressor; lacI; The lac repressor binds to the lac operator to inhibit transcription in E. coli. This inhibition can be relieved by adding lactose or isopropyl-β-D-thiogalactopyranoside (IPTG).
   6892..6913    +  protein_bind   CAP binding site: CAP binding activates transcription in the presence of cAMP. E. coli catabolite activator protein
   6928..6958    +  promoter       lac promoter: promoter for the E. coli lac operon
   6966..6982    +  protein_bind   lac operator: The lac repressor binds to the lac operator to inhibit transcription in E. coli. This inhibition can be relieved by adding lactose or isopropyl-β-D-thiogalactopyranoside (IPTG). lac repressor encoded by lacI
   7027..7045    +  promoter       T3 promoter: promoter for bacteriophage T3 RNA polymerase
   7073..7299    +  promoter       RSV promoter: Rous sarcoma virus enhancer/promoter
   7300..7480    +  LTR            5' LTR (truncated): truncated 5' long terminal repeat (LTR) from HIV-1
   7527..7652    +  misc_feature   HIV-1 Ψ: packaging signal of human immunodeficiency virus type 1
   7636..7999    +  CDS            HIV-1 gag (fragment): gag protein from human immunodeficiency virus 1; gag
   8145..8378    +  misc_feature   RRE: The Rev response element (RRE) of HIV-1 allows for Rev-dependent mRNA export from the nucleus to the cytoplasm.
   8755..8855    +  CDS            Rev (fragment): human immunodeficiency virus 1 (HIV-1) Rev protein; rev; enhances nuclear export of unspliced and incompletely spliced viral mRNAs
