>Addgene plasmid #158272 | pLKO_HSV.Ollas.HA_NGFR | addgene full sequence | sequence record 328146 | Addgene NGS Result
TCGACGGTATCGATCACGAGACTAGTATCGAGCGGCCGCCCCCTTCACCGAGGGCCTATTTCCCATGATT
CCTTCATATTTGCATATACGATACAAGGCTGTTAGAGAGATAATTGGAATTAATTTGACTGTAAACACAA
AGATATTAGTACAAAATACGTGACGTAGAAAGTAATAATTTCTTGGGTAGTTTGCAGTTTTAAAATTATG
TTTTAAAATGGACTATCATATGCTTACCGTAACTTGAAAGTATTTCGATTTCTTGGCTTTATATATCTTG
TGGAAAGGACGAAACACCGGGTCTTCGAGAAGACCTGTTTTAGAGCTAGAAATAGCAAGTTAAAATAAGG
CTAGTCCGTTATCAACTTGAAAAAGTGGCACCGAGTCGGTGCTTTTTTTAATTCTCGACCTCGAGACAAA
TGGCAGTATTCATCCACAATTTTAAAAGAAAAGGGGGGATTGGGGGGTACAGTGCAGGGGAAAGAATAGT
AGACATAATAGCAACAGACATACAAACTAAAGAATTACAAAAACAAATTACAAAAATTCAAAATTTTCGG
GTTTATTACAGGGACAGCAGAGATCCACTTTGGCCGCGGCTCGAGGCGATAAGCTTTGCAAAGATGGATA
AAGTTTTAAACAGAGAGGAATCTTTGCAGCTAATGGACCTTCTAGGTCTTGAAAGGAGTGGGAATTGGCT
CCGGTGCCCGTCAGTGGGCAGAGCGCACATCGCCCACAGTCCCCGAGAAGTTGGGGGGAGGGGTCGGCAA
TTGAACCGGTGCCTAGAGAAGGTGGCGCGGGGTAAACTGGGAAAGTGATGTCGTGTACTGGCTCCGCCTT
TTTCCCGAGGGTGGGGGAGAACCGTATATAAGTGCAGTAGTCGCCGTGAACGTTCTTTTTCGCAACGGGT
TTGCCGCCAGAACACAGGTAAGTGCCGTGTGTGGTTCCCGCGGGCCTGGCCTCTTTACGGGTTATGGCCC
TTGCGTGCCTTGAATTACTTCCACCTGGCTGCAGTACGTGATTCTTGATCCCGAGCTTCGGGTTGGAAGT
GGGTGGGAGAGTTCGAGGCCTTGCGCTTAAGGAGCCCCTTCGCCTCGTGCTTGAGTTGAGGCCTGGCCTG
GGCGCTGGGGCCGCCGCGTGCGAATCTGGTGGCACCTTCGCGCCTGTCTCGCTGCTTTCGATAAGTCTCT
AGCCATTTAAAATTTTTGATGACCTGCTGCGACGCTTTTTTTCTGGCAAGATAGTCTTGTAAATGCGGGC
CAAGATCTGCACACTGGTATTTCGGTTTTTGGGGCCGCGGGCGGCGACGGGGCCCGTGCGTCCCAGCGCA
CATGTTCGGCGAGGCGGGGCCTGCGAGCGCGGCCACCGAGAATCGGACGGGGGTAGTCTCAAGCTGGCCG
GCCTGCTCTGGTGCCTGGCCTCGCGCCGCCGTGTATCGCCCCGCCCTGGGCGGCAAGGCTGGCCCGGTCG
GCACCAGTTGCGTGAGCGGAAAGATGGCCGCTTCCCGGCCCTGCTGCAGGGAGCTCAAAATGGAGGACGC
GGCGCTCGGGAGAGCGGGCGGGTGAGTCACCCACACAAAGGAAAAGGGCCTTTCCGTCCTCAGCCGTCGC
TTCATGTGACTCCACGGAGTACCGGGCGCCGTCCAGGCACCTCGATTAGTTCTCGAGCTTTTGGAGTACG
TCGTCTTTAGGTTGGGGGGAGGGGTTTTATGCGATGGAGTTTCCCCACACTGAGTGGGTGGAGACTGAAG
TTAGGCCAGCTTGGCACTTGATGTAATTCTCCTTGGAATTTGCCCTTTTTGAGTTTGGATCTTGGTTCAT
TCTCAAGCCTCAGACAGTGGTTCAAAGTTTTTTTCTTCCATTTCAGGTGTCGTGAGGAATTCTGCAGTCG
ATCGACGGTACCGCGGGCCCGGGATCCACGGTCGCCACCATGGGGGCAGGTGCCACCGGCCGCGCCATGG
ACGGGCCGCGCCTGCTGCTGTTGCTGCTTCTGGGGGTGTCCCTTGGAGGTGCCAAGGAGGCATGCCAGCC
CGAGCTGGCCCCCGAGGACCCCGAGGACGGAGGAGGCGGGGGAGGGAGCGGCTTCGCCAACGAGCTGGGC
CCCAGGCTGATGGGCAAGTGCGGAGGAGGCGGGGGAGGGTACCCATACGATGTGCCAGATTACGCTCCCA
CAGGCCTGTACACACACAGCGGTGAGTGCTGCAAAGCCTGCAACCTGGGCGAGGGTGTGGCCCAGCCTTG
TGGAGCCAACCAGACCGTGTGTGAGCCCTGCCTGGACAGCGTGACGTTCTCCGACGTGGTGAGCGCGACC
GAGCCGTGCAAGCCGTGCACCGAGTGCGTGGGGCTCCAGAGCATGTCGGCGCCGTGCGTGGAGGCCGACG
ACGCCGTGTGCCGCTGCGCCTACGGCTACTACCAGGATGAGACGACTGGGCGCTGCGAGGCGTGCCGCGT
GTGCGAGGCGGGCTCGGGCCTCGTGTTCTCCTGCCAGGACAAGCAGAACACCGTGTGCGAGGAGTGCCCC
GACGGCACGTATTCCGACGAGGCCAACCACGTGGACCCGTGCCTGCCCTGCACCGTGTGCGAGGACACCG
AGCGCCAGCTCCGCGAGTGCACACGCTGGGCCGACGCCGAGTGCGAGGAGATCCCTGGCCGTTGGATTAC
ACGGTCCACACCCCCAGAGGGCTCGGACAGCACAGCCCCCAGCACCCAGGAGCCTGAGGCACCTCCAGAA
CAAGACCTCATAGCCAGCACGGTGGCAGGTGTGGTGACCACAGTGATGGGCAGCTCCCAGCCCGTGGTGA
CCCGAGGCACCACCGACAACCTCATCCCTGTCTATTGCTCCATCCTGGCTGCTGTGGTTGTGGGCCTTGT
GGCCTACATAGCCTTCAAGAGGTGGAACAGGGGTATCCTCTAGAGCGGCCGCGTCGACAATCAACCTCTG
GATTACAAAATTTGTGAAAGATTGACTGGTATTCTTAACTATGTTGCTCCTTTTACGCTATGTGGATACG
CTGCTTTAATGCCTTTGTATCATGCTATTGCTTCCCGTATGGCTTTCATTTTCTCCTCCTTGTATAAATC
CTGGTTGCTGTCTCTTTATGAGGAGTTGTGGCCCGTTGTCAGGCAACGTGGCGTGGTGTGCACTGTGTTT
GCTGACGCAACCCCCACTGGTTGGGGCATTGCCACCACCTGTCAGCTCCTTTCCGGGACTTTCGCTTTCC
CCCTCCCTATTGCCACGGCGGAACTCATCGCCGCCTGCCTTGCCCGCTGCTGGACAGGGGCTCGGCTGTT
GGGCACTGACAATTCCGTGGTGTTGTCGGGGAAGCTGACGTCCTTTCCATGGCTGCTCGCCTGTGTTGCC
ACCTGGATTCTGCGCGGGACGTCCTTCTGCTACGTCCCTTCGGCCCTCAATCCAGCGGACCTTCCTTCCC
GCGGCCTGCTGCCGGCTCTGCGGCCTCTTCCGCATCTTCGCCTTCGCCCTCAGACGAGTCGGATCTCCCT
TTGGGCCGCCTCCCCGCCTGGGTACCTTTAAGACCAATGACTTACAAGGCAGCTGTAGATCTTAGCCACT
TTTTAAAAGAAAAGGGGGGACTGGAAGGGCTAATTCACTCCCAACGAAGATAAGATCTGCTTTTTGCTTG
TACTGGGTCTCTCTGGTTAGACCAGATCTGAGCCTGGGAGCTCTCTGGCTAACTAGGGAACCCACTGCTT
AAGCCTCAATAAAGCTTGCCTTGAGTGCTTCAAGTAGTGTGTGCCCGTCTGTTGTGTGACTCTGGTAACT
AGAGATCCCTCAGACCCTTTTAGTCAGTGTGGAAAATCTCTAGCAGTAGTAGTTCATGTCATCTTATTAT
TCAGTATTTATAACTTGCAAAGAAATGAATATCAGAGAGTGAGAGGAACTTGTTTATTGCAGCTTATAAT
GGTTACAAATAAAGCAATAGCATCACAAATTTCACAAATAAAGCATTTTTTTCACTGCATTCTAGTTGTG
GTTTGTCCAAACTCATCAATGTATCTTATCATGTCTGGCTCTAGCTATCCCGCCCCTAACTCCGCCCATC
CCGCCCCTAACTCCGCCCAGTTCCGCCCATTCTCCGCCCCATGGCTGACTAATTTTTTTTATTTATGCAG
AGGCCGAGGCCGCCTCGGCCTCTGAGCTATTCCAGAAGTAGTGAGGAGGCTTTTTTGGAGGCCTAGGGAC
GTACCCAATTCGCCCTATAGTGAGTCGTATTACGCGCGCTCACTGGCCGTCGTTTTACAACGTCGTGACT
GGGAAAACCCTGGCGTTACCCAACTTAATCGCCTTGCAGCACATCCCCCTTTCGCCAGCTGGCGTAATAG
CGAAGAGGCCCGCACCGATCGCCCTTCCCAACAGTTGCGCAGCCTGAATGGCGAATGGG
[124 nt withheld, positions 4400-4523]
C
[91 nt withheld, positions 4525-4615]
A
[49 nt withheld, positions 4617-4665]
CCTTTGACGTTGGAGTCCACGTTCTTT
[37 nt withheld, positions 4693-4729]
ACCCTATCTCGGTCTATTCTTTTGATTTATAAGGGATTTTGCCGATTTCGGCCTATTGGTTAAAAAATGA
GCTGATTTAACAAAAATTTAACGCGAATTTTAACAAAATATTAACGCTTACAATTTAGGTGGCACTTTTC
GGGGAAATGTGCGCGGAACCCCTATTTGTTTATTTTTCTAAATACATTCAAATATGTATCCGCTCATGAG
ACAATAACCCTGATAAATGCTTCAATAATATTGAAAAAGGAAGAGTATGAGTATTCAACATTTCCGTGTC
GCCCTTATTCCCTTTTTTGCGGCATTTTGCCTTCCTGTTTTTGCTCACCCAGAAACGCTGGTGAAAGTAA
AAGATGCTGAAGATCAGTTGGGTGCACGAGTGGGTTACATCGAACTGGATCTCAACAGCGGTAAGATCCT
TGAGAGTTTTCGCCCCGAAGAACGTTTTCCAATGATGAGCACTTTTAAAGTTCTGCTATGTGGCGCGGTA
TTATCCCGTATTGACGCCGGGCAAGAGCAACTCGGTCGCCGCATACACTATTCTCAGAATGACTTGGTTG
AGTACTCACCAGTCACAGAAAAGCATCTTACGGATGGCATGACAGTAAGAGAATTATGCAGTGCTGCCAT
AACCATGAGTGATAACACTGCGGCCAACTTACTTCTGACAACGATCGGAGGACCGAAGGAGCTAACCGCT
TTTTTGCACAACATGGGGGATCATGTAACTCGCCTTGATCGTTGGGAACCGGAGCTGAATGAAGCCATAC
CAAACGACGAGCGTGACACCACGATGCCTGTAGCAATGGCAACAACGTTGCGCAAACTATTAACTGGCGA
ACTACTTACTCTAGCTTCCCGGCAACAATTAATAGACTGGATGGAGGCGGATAAAGTTGCAGGACCACTT
CTGCGCTCGGCCCTTCCGGCTGGCTGGTTTATTGCTGATAAATCTGGAGCCGGTGAGCGTGGGTCTCGCG
GTATCATTGCAGCACTGGGGCCAGATGGTAAGCCCTCCCGTATCGTAGTTATCTACACGACGGGGAGTCA
GGCAACTATGGATGAACGAAATAGACAGATCGCTGAGATAGGTGCCTCACTGATTAAGCATTGGTAACTG
TCAGACCAAGTTTACTCATATATACTTTAGATTGATTTAAAACTTCATTTTTAATTTAAAAGGATCTAGG
TGAAGATCCTTTTTGATAATCTCATGACCAAAATCCCTTAACGTGAGTTTTCGTTCCACTGAGCGTCAGA
CCCCGTAGAAAAGATCAAAGGATCTTCTTGAGATCCTTTTTTTCTGCGCGTAATCTGCTGCTTGCAAACA
AAAAAACCACCGCTACCAGCGGTGGTTTGTTTGCCGGATCAAGAGCTACCAACTCTTTTTCCGAAGGTAA
CTGGCTTCAGCAGAGCGCAGATACCAAATACTGTTCTTCTAGTGTAGCCGTAGTTAGGCCACCACTTCAA
GAACTCTGTAGCACCGCCTACATACCTCGCTCTGCTAATCCTGTTACCAGTGGCTGCTGCCAGTGGCGAT
AAGTCGTGTCTTACCGGGTTGGACTCAAGACGATAGTTACCGGATAAGGCGCAGCGGTCGGGCTGAACGG
GGGGTTCGTGCACACAGCCCAGCTTGGAGCGAACGACCTACACCGAACTGAGATACCTACAGCGTGAGCT
ATGAGAAAGCGCCACGCTTCCCGAAGGGAGAAAGGCGGACAGGTATCCGGTAAGCGGCAGGGTCGGAACA
GGAGAGCGCACGAGGGAGCTTCCAGGGGGAAACGCCTGGTATCTTTATAGTCCTGTCGGGTTTCGCCACC
TCTGACTTGAGCGTCGATTTTTGTGATGCTCGTCAGGGGGGCGGAGCCTATGGAAAAACGCCAGCAACGC
GGCCTTTTTACGGTTCCTGGCCTTTTGCTGGCCTTTTGCTCACATGTTCTTTCCTGCGTTATCCCCTGAT
TCTGTGGATAACCGTATTACCGCCTTTGAGTGAGCTGATACCGCTCGCCGCAGCCGAACGACCGAGCGCA
GCGAGTCAGTGAGCGAGGAAGCGGAAGAGCGCCCAATACGCAAACCGCCTCTCCCCGCGCGTTGGCCGAT
TCATTAATGCAGCTGGCACGACAGGTTTCCCGACTGGAAAGCGGGCAGTGAGCGCAACGCAATTAATGTG
AGTTAGCTCACTCATTAGGCACCCCAGGCTTTACACTTTATGCTTCCGGCTCGTATGTTGTGTGGAATTG
TGAGCGGATAACAATTTCACACAGGAAACAGCTATGACCATGATTACGCCAAGCGCGCAATTAACCCTCA
CTAAAGGGAACAAAAGCTGGAGCTGCAAGCTTAATGTAGTCTTATGCAATACTCTTGTAGTCTTGCAACA
TGGTAACGATGAGTTAGCAACATGCCTTACAAGGAGAGAAAAAGCACCGTGCATGGCGATTGGTGGAAGT
AAGGTGGTACGATCGTGCCTTATTAGGAAGGCAACAGACGGGTCTGACATGGATTGGACGAACCACTGAA
TTGCCGCATTGCAGAGATATTGTATTTAAGTGCCTAGCTCGATACATAAACGGGTCTCTCTGGTTAGACC
AGATCTGAGCCTGGGAGCTCTCTGGCTAACTAGGGAACCCACTGCTTAAGCCTCAATAAAGCTTGCCTTG
AGTGCTTCAAGTAGTGTGTGCCCGTCTGTTGTGTGACTCTGGTAACTAGAGATCCCTCAGACCCTTTTAG
TCAGTGTGGAAAATCTCTAGCAGTGGCGCCCGAACAGGGACTTGAAAGCGAAAGGGAAACCAGAGGAGCT
CTCTCGACGCAGGACTCGGCTTGCTGAAGCGCGCACGGCAAGAGGCGAGGGGCGGCGACTGGTGAGTACG
CCAAAAATTTTGACTAGCGGAGGCTAGAAGGAGAGAGATGGGTGCGAGAGCGTCAGTATTAAGCGGGGGA
GAATTAGATCGCGATGGGAAAAAATTCGGTTAAGGCCAGGGGGAAAGAAAAAATATAAATTAAAACATAT
AGTATGGGCAAGCAGGGAGCTAGAACGATTCGCAGTTAATCCTGGCCTGTTAGAAACATCAGAAGGCTGT
AGACAAATACTGGGACAGCTACAACCATCCCTTCAGACAGGATCAGAAGAACTTAGATCATTATATAATA
CAGTAGCAACCCTCTATTGTGTGCATCAAAGGATAGAGATAAAAGACACCAAGGAAGCTTTAGACAAGAT
AGAGGAAGAGCAAAACAAAAGTAAGACCACCGCACAGCAAGCGGCCGCTGATCTTCAGACCTGGAGGAGG
AGATATGAGGGACAATTGGAGAAGTGAATTATATAAATATAAAGTAGTAAAAATTGAACCATTAGGAGTA
GCACCCACCAAGGCAAAGAGAAGAGTGGTGCAGAGAGAAAAAAGAGCAGTGGGAATAGGAGCTTTGTTCC
TTGGGTTCTTGGGAGCAGCAGGAAGCACTATGGGCGCAGCGTCAATGACGCTGACGGTACAGGCCAGACA
ATTATTGTCTGGTATAGTGCAGCAGCAGAACAATTTGCTGAGGGCTATTGAGGCGCAACAGCATCTGTTG
CAACTCACAGTCTGGGGCATCAAGCAGCTCCAGGCAAGAATCCTGGCTGTGGAAAGATACCTAAAGGATC
AACAGCTCCTGGGGATTTGGGGTTGCTCTGGAAAACTCATTTGCACCACTGCTGTGCCTTGGAATGCTAG
TTGGAGTAATAAATCTCTGGAACAGATTTGGAATCACACGACCTGGATGGAGTGGGACAGAGAAATTAAC
AATTACACAAGCTTAATACACTCCTTAATTGAAGAATCGCAAAACCAGCAAGAAAAGAATGAACAAGAAT
TATTGGAATTAGATAAATGGGCAAGTTTGTGGAATTGGTTTAACATAACAAATTGGCTGTGGTATATAAA
ATTATTCATAATGATAGTAGGAGGCTTGGTAGGTTTAAGAATAGTTTTTGCTGTACTTTCTATAGTGAAT
AGAGTTAGGCAGGGATATTCACCATTATCGTTTCAGACCCACCTCCCAACCCCGAGGGGACCCGACAGGC
CCGAAGGAATAGAAGAAGAAGGTGGAGAGAGAGACAGAGACAGATCCATTCGATTAGTGAACGGATC
Features (pLannotate 1.2.2; 29 found; start..end, strand, type, name):
     50..290     +  promoter       U6 promoter: RNA polymerase III promoter for human U6 snRNA
    317..392     +  misc_RNA       gRNA scaffold: guide RNA scaffold for the Streptococcus pyogenes CRISPR/Cas9 system
    440..557     +  misc_feature   cPPT/CTS: central polypurine tract and central termination sequence of HIV-1
    624..690     +  CDS            small t antigen (fragment): SV40 (simian virus 40) small t antigen
    697..1875    +  promoter       EF-1α promoter: strong constitutive promoter for human elongation factor EF-1α
   1892..1917    +  misc_feature   MCS (fragment): multiple cloning site
   1930..2898    +  CDS            NGFR (fragment): TNR16_HUMAN - Also known as TNFRSF16. Experimental evidence at protein level: Swiss-Prot protein existence level 1. Low affinity receptor which can bind to NGF, BDNF, NTF3, and NTF4. Forms a heterodimeric receptor with SORCS2 that binds the precursor forms of NGF, BDNF and NTF3 with high affinity, and has much lower affinity for mature NGF and BDNF (PubMed:24908487). Plays an important role in differentiation and survival of specific neuronal populations during development (By similarity). Can mediate cell survival as well as cell death of neural cells. Plays a role in the inactivation of RHOA
   2929..3517    +  misc_feature   WPRE: woodchuck hepatitis virus posttranscriptional regulatory element
   3522..3659    +  CDS            nef (fragment): NEF_HV1LA - Experimental evidence at protein level: Swiss-Prot protein existence level 1. Extracellular Nef protein targets CD4(+) T-lymphocytes for apoptosis by interacting with CXCR4 surface receptors. From Human immunodeficiency virus type 1 group M subtype B (isolate Lai) (HIV-1).
   3645..3825    +  LTR            5' LTR (truncated): truncated 5' long terminal repeat (LTR) from HIV-1
   3897..4018    +  polyA_signal   SV40 poly(A) signal: SV40 polyadenylation signal
   4058..4193    +  rep_origin     SV40 ori: SV40 origin of replication
   4214..4232    -  promoter       T7 promoter: promoter for bacteriophage T7 RNA polymerase
   4240..4395    +  CDS            lacZα (fragment): LacZα fragment of β-galactosidase; lacZ fragment
   4400..4828    +  rep_origin     f1 ori (sequence partly withheld): f1 bacteriophage origin of replication; arrow indicates direction of (+) strand synthesis
   4881..4985    +  promoter       AmpR promoter: bla
   4986..5846    +  CDS            AmpR: β-lactamase; bla; confers resistance to ampicillin, carbenicillin, and related antibiotics
   6017..6605    +  rep_origin     ori: high-copy-number ColE1/pMB1/pBR322/pUC origin of replication
   6788..6880    +  CDS            lacI (fragment): lac repressor; lacI; The lac repressor binds to the lac operator to inhibit transcription in E. coli. This inhibition can be relieved by adding lactose or isopropyl-β-D-thiogalactopyranoside (IPTG).
   6893..6914    +  protein_bind   CAP binding site: CAP binding activates transcription in the presence of cAMP. E. coli catabolite activator protein
   6929..6959    +  promoter       lac promoter: promoter for the E. coli lac operon
   6967..6983    +  protein_bind   lac operator: The lac repressor binds to the lac operator to inhibit transcription in E. coli. This inhibition can be relieved by adding lactose or isopropyl-β-D-thiogalactopyranoside (IPTG). lac repressor encoded by lacI
   7028..7046    +  promoter       T3 promoter: promoter for bacteriophage T3 RNA polymerase
   7074..7300    +  promoter       RSV promoter: Rous sarcoma virus enhancer/promoter
   7301..7481    +  LTR            5' LTR (truncated): truncated 5' long terminal repeat (LTR) from HIV-1
   7528..7653    +  misc_feature   HIV-1 Ψ: packaging signal of human immunodeficiency virus type 1
   7637..8000    +  CDS            HIV-1 gag (fragment): gag protein from human immunodeficiency virus 1; gag
   8146..8379    +  misc_feature   RRE: The Rev response element (RRE) of HIV-1 allows for Rev-dependent mRNA export from the nucleus to the cytoplasm.
   8756..8856    +  CDS            Rev (fragment): human immunodeficiency virus 1 (HIV-1) Rev protein; rev; enhances nuclear export of unspliced and incompletely spliced viral mRNAs
