[The description below was written by a language model from this plasmid's Addgene catalogue record and pLannotate feature annotations shown in this document.]
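Description:
pLKO_HSV.Ollas.HA_NGFR is a lentiviral CRISPR vector on the pLKO backbone (about 8.9 kb in both the depositor and sequencing-derived records, which agree apart from a one-base offset). It is maintained in E. coli as a high-copy plasmid through a ColE1/pUC-type origin with ampicillin selection (AmpR), and it also carries an f1 origin and an SV40 origin. The viral portion has a third-generation layout: an RSV promoter fused to a truncated HIV-1 5' LTR drives the genomic RNA, followed by the Ψ packaging signal with a gag fragment, the RRE for Rev-dependent export, a cPPT/CTS, and a downstream truncated LTR followed by an SV40 polyadenylation signal. No mammalian drug-resistance marker is annotated.

Two expression units lie between the LTRs. A human U6 (Pol III) promoter sits upstream of the S. pyogenes Cas9 guide RNA scaffold, forming a cassette into which an sgRNA spacer can be cloned; Cas9 itself is not on this plasmid. Downstream, the EF-1α promoter with its intron drives a human NGFR lacking its signalling domain (dNGFR), followed by a WPRE to boost transcript expression. According to the catalogue entry, the receptor carries an N-terminal combination of three epitope tags (HSV, Ollas and HA); these tags are not individually annotated in the feature tables. This tag combination is a protein barcode, or Pro-Code, with the truncated receptor serving as its scaffold. Pairing each Pro-Code vector with a particular sgRNA lets transduced cells be identified by cytometry, enabling vector and cell tracking and phenotypic CRISPR screens at single-cell resolution.
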