Addgene plasmid #158272: pLKO_HSV.Ollas.HA_NGFR
Purpose: Protein Barcode (Pro-Code) for vector/cell tracking. Contains U6 trRNA cassette for sgRNA cloning. Enables phenotypic CRISPR screens at a single cell resolution (using cytometry).
Depositing lab: Brian Brown. Depositing organization: Icahn School of Medicine at Mount Sinai. Publication: Protein Barcodes Enable High-Dimensional Single-Cell CRISPR Screens. Wroblewska A, Dhainaut M, Ben-Zvi B, Rose SA, Park ES, Amir ED, Bektesevic A, Baccarini A, Merad M, Rahman AH, Brown BD. Cell. 2018 Nov 1;175(4):1141-1155.e16. doi: 10.1016/j.cell.2018.09.022. Epub 2018 Oct 18. PubMed 30343902.
Backbone
  Vector backbone: pLKO
  Backbone size w/o insert (bp): 9000
  Vector type: Lentiviral, CRISPR
Growth in bacteria
  Bacterial resistance: Ampicillin, 100 μg/mL
  Growth temperature: 37°C
  Growth strain: NEB Stable
  Copy number: High Copy
Gene/Insert
  Gene/Insert name: Pro-Code Tagged human dNGFR
  Species: H. sapiens (human)
  Insert size (bp): 1000
  Mutation: Truncation of the signaling domain
  Entrez Gene: NGFR (a.k.a. CD271, Gp80-LNGFR, TNFRSF16, p75(NTR), p75NTR)
  Promoter: EF1a
  Tag / fusion protein: HSV.Ollas.HA (N terminal on insert)
  Cloning method: Restriction Enzyme; 5′ cloning site Unknown (unknown if destroyed)
  Sequencing primers: 5′ cctttttgagtttggatcttggttcat
Terms and licenses: Academic/Nonprofit Terms; Industry Terms: Not Available to Industry
How to cite: pLKO_HSV.Ollas.HA_NGFR was a gift from Brian Brown (Addgene plasmid # 158272 ; http://n2t.net/addgene:158272 ; RRID:Addgene_158272)
