>Addgene plasmid #158272 | pLKO_HSV.Ollas.HA_NGFR | depositor partial sequence | sequence record 305413 | Tagged NGFR
ATGGGGGCAGGTGCCACCGGCCGCGCCATGGACGGGCCGCGCCTGCTGCTGTTGCTGCTTCTGGGGGTGT
CCCTTGGAGGTGCCAAGGAGGCATGCCAGCCCGAGCTGGCCCCCGAGGACCCCGAGGACGGAGGAGGCGG
GGGAGGGAGCGGCTTCGCCAACGAGCTGGGCCCCAGGCTGATGGGCAAGTGCGGAGGAGGCGGGGGAGGG
TACCCATACGATGTGCCAGATTACGCTCCCACAGGCCTGTACACACACAGCGGTGAGTGCTGCAAAGCCT
GCAACCTGGGCGAGGGTGTGGCCCAGCCTTGTGGAGCCAACCAGACCGTGTGTGAGCCCTGCCTGGACAG
CGTGACGTTCTCCGACGTGGTGAGCGCGACCGAGCCGTGCAAGCCGTGCACCGAGTGCGTGGGGCTCCAG
AGCATGTCGGCGCCGTGCGTGGAGGCCGACGACGCCGTGTGCCGCTGCGCCTACGGCTACTACCAGGATG
AGACGACTGGGCGCTGCGAGGCGTGCCGCGTGTGCGAGGCGGGCTCGGGCCTCGTGTTCTCCTGCCAGGA
CAAGCAGAACACCGTGTGCGAGGAGTGCCCCGACGGCACGTATTCCGACGAGGCCAACCACGTGGACCCG
TGCCTGCCCTGCACCGTGTGCGAGGACACCGAGCGCCAGCTCCGCGAGTGCACACGCTGGGCCGACGCCG
AGTGCGAGGAGATCCCTGGCCGTTGGATTACACGGTCCACACCCCCAGAGGGCTCGGACAGCACAGCCCC
CAGCACCCAGGAGCCTGAGGCACCTCCAGAACAAGACCTCATAGCCAGCACGGTGGCAGGTGTGGTGACC
ACAGTGATGGGCAGCTCCCAGCCCGTGGTGACCCGAGGCACCACCGACAACCTCATCCCTGTCTATTGCT
CCATCCTGGCTGCTGTGGTTGTGGGCCTTGTGGCCTACATAGCCTTCAAGAGGTGGAACAGGGGTATCCT
CTAG
